>Addgene plasmid #203767 | TCARZ-CBh-GFP-SV40PA-GF3-R4A22 | addgene full sequence | sequence record 403012 | Addgene Partial NGS Result
CCAATGATCTTAAGTAATACGACTCACTATAGGGAGACGGTCAACCGCGTAGGAGCGGTGACCGGAATTC
GGCGGGAGTAACTATGACTCTCTTAAGGAGTCATAGAGCCAGAACCTCCTCGTGGTCCCGCTGGGCACAG
GGATTAATTTTTCTGTGGCAAATTTGACTGGCTCTAGAAGGTCGACCAGATGTCCGAGGTCGACCAGTTG
TCCGTGTGGAATTGTGAGCGCTCACAATTCCACACGTTACATAACTTACGGTAAATGGCCCGCCTGGCTG
ACCGCCCAACGACCCCCGCCCATTGACGTCAATAGTAACGCCAATAGGGACTTTCCATTGACGTCAATGG
GTGGAGTATTTACGGTAAACTGCCCACTTGGCAGTACATCAAGTGTATCATATGCCAAGTACGCCCCCTA
TTGACGTCAATGACGGTAAATGGCCCGCCTGGCATTGTGCCCAGTACATGACCTTATGGGACTTTCCTAC
TTGGCAGTACATCTACGTATTAGTCATCGCTATTACCATGGTCGAGGTGAGCCCCACGTTCTGCTTCACT
CTCCCCATCTCCCCCCCCTCCCCACCCCCAATTTTGTATTTATTTATTTTTTAATTATTTTGTGCAGCGA
TGGGGGCGGGGGGGGGGGGGGGGCGCGCGCCGGGGGGGGGGGGGGGGGGGGGGGGGGGGGGCGGGGCGAG
GCGGAGAGGTGCGGCGGCAGCCAATCAGAGCGGCGCGCTCCGAAAGTTTCCTTTTATGGCGAGGCGGCGG
CGGCGGCGGCCCTATAAAAAGCGAAGCGCGCGGCGGGCGGGAGTCGCTGCGACGCTGCCTTCGCCCCGTG
CCCCGCTCCGCCGCCGCCTCGCGCCGCCCGCCCCGGCTCTGACTGACCGCGTTACTCCCACAGGTGAGCG
GGCGGGACGGCCCTTCTCCTCCGGGCTGTAATTAGCTGAGCAAGAGGTAAGGGTTTAAGGGATGGTTGGT
TGGTGGGGTATTAATGTTTAATTACCTGGAGCACCTGCCTGAAATCACTTTTTTTCAGGTTGGCGTACGG
CCACCATGGTGAGCAAGGGCGAGGAGCTGTTCACCGGGGTGGTGCCCATCCTGGTCGAGCTGGACGGCGA
CGTAAACGGCCACAAGTTCAGCGTGTCCGGCGAGGGCGAGGGCGATGCCACCTACGGCAAGCTGACCCTG
AAGTTCATCTGCACCACCGGCAAGCTGCCCGTGCCCTGGCCCACCCTCGTGACCACCCTGACCTACGGCG
TGCAGTGCTTCAGCCGCTACCCCGACCACATGAAGCAGCACGACTTCTTCAAGTCCGCCATGCCCGAAGG
CTACGTCCAGGAGCGCACCATCTTCTTCAAGGACGACGGCAACTACAAGACCCGCGCCGAGGTGAAGTTC
GAGGGCGACACCCTGGTGAACCGCATCGAGCTGAAGGGCATCGACTTCAAGGAGGACGGCAACATCCTGG
GGCACAAGCTGGAGTACAACTACAACAGCCACAACGTCTATATCATGGCCGACAAGCAGAAGAACGGCAT
CAAGGTGAACTTCAAGATCCGCCACAACATCGAGGACGGCAGCGTGCAGCTCGCCGACCACTACCAGCAG
AACACCCCCATCGGCGACGGCCCCGTGCTGCTGCCCGACAACCACTACCTGAGCACCCAGTCCGCCCTGA
GCAAAGACCCCAACGAGAAGCGCGATCACATGGTCCTGCTGGAGTTCGTGACCGCCGCCGGGATCACTCT
CGGCATGGACGAGCTGTACAAGTAAAAGCTTGATCCAGACATGATAAGATACATTGATGAGTTTGGACAA
ACCACAACTAGAATGCAGTGAAAAAAATGCTTTATTTGTGAAATTTGTGATGCTATTGCTTTATTTGTAA
CCATTATAAGCTGCAATAAACAAGTTGTGGAATTGTGAGCGCTCACAATTCCACAGCGGCCGCTGAGGTA
GATAATCTTTGTATAGTGGGGGGGGATCTCATGTACCGGGTTTCTTTTATTTGATTTTCAATAAAACAGA
CGGTAGCTAGGTTCGCAAGGCAGCCACAAGCCAAAGATAGGTAGGGTGCTCATAGTGAGTAGGGACAGTG
CCTTTTGATTCACAACGCGTCAATACCATCTGACACGGATACCCTTACCGGACTTGTCATGATCTCCCAG
ACTTGTCCAAGGTGGACGGGCCACCTTTACTTAACCCGGAAAAGGAACATATATTAATTATATGTGTTCG
GAAAATAGCAAAAAAAAAAAAAAAAAAAAAAAAGTCTTCATCGGAAAGAACATGTGAGCAAAAGGCCAGC
AAAAGGCCAGGAACCGTAAAAAGGCCGCGTTGCTGGCGTTTTTCCATAGGCTCCGCCCCCCTGACGAGCA
TCACAAAAATCGACGCTCAAGTCAGAGGTGGCGAAACCCGACAGGACTATAAAGATACCAGGCGTTTCCC
CCTGGAAGCTCCCTCGTGCGCTCTCCTGTTCCGACCCTGCCGCTTACCGGATACCTGTCCGCCTTTCTCC
CTTCGGGAAGCGTGGCGCTTTCTCATAGCTCACGCTGTAGGTATCTCAGTTCGGTGTAGGTCGTTCGCTC
CAAGCTGGGCTGTGTGCACGAACCCCCCGTTCAGCCCGACCGCTGCGCCTTATCCGGTAACTATCGTCTT
GAGTCCAACCCGGTAAGACACGACTTATCGCCACTGGCAGCAGCCACTGGTAACAGGATTAGCAGAGCGA
GGTATGTAGGCGGTGCTACAGAGTTCTTGAAGTGGTGGCCTAACTACGGCTACACTAGAAGAACAGTATT
TGGTATCTGCGCTCTGCTGAAGCCAGTTACCTTCGGAAAAAGAGTTGGTAGCTCTTGATCCGGCAAACAA
ACCACCGCTGGTAGCGGTGGTTTTTTTGTTTGCAAGCAGCAGATTACGCGCAGAAAAAAAGGATCTCAAG
AAGATCCTTTGATCTTTTCTACGGGGTCTGACGCTCAGTGGAACGAAAACTCACGTTAAGGGATTTTGGT
CATGAGATTATCAAAAAGGATCTTCACCTAGATCCTTTTAAATTAAAAATGAAGTTTTAAATCAATCTAA
AGTATATATGAGTAAACTTGGTCTGACAGTTACCAATGCTTAATCAGTGAGGCACCTATCTCAGCGATCT
GTCTATTTCGTTCATCCATAGTTGCCTGACTCCCCGTCGTGTAGATAACTACGATACGGGAGGGCTTACC
ATCTGGCCCCAGTGCTGCAATGATACCGCGAGATCCACGCTCACCGGCTCCAGATTTATCAGCAATAAAC
CAGCCAGCCGGAAGGGCCGAGCGCAGAAGTGGTCCTGCAACTTTATCCGCCTCCATCCAGTCTATTAATT
GTTGCCGGGAAGCTAGAGTAAGTAGTTCGCCAGTTAATAGTTTGCGCAACGTTGTTGCCATTGCTACAGG
CATCGTGGTGTCACGCTCGTCGTTTGGTATGGCTTCATTCAGCTCCGGTTCCCAACGATCAAGGCGAGTT
ACATGATCCCCCATGTTGTGCAAAAAAGCGGTTAGCTCCTTCGGTCCTCCGATCGTTGTCAGAAGTAAGT
TGGCCGCAGTGTTATCACTCATGGTTATGGCAGCACTGCATAATTCTCTTACTGTCATGCCATCCGTAAG
ATGCTTTTCTGTGACTGGTGAGTACTCAACCAAGTCATTCTGAGAATAGTGTATGCGGCGACCGAGTTGC
TCTTGCCCGGCGTCAATACGGGATAATACCGCGCCACATAGCAGAACTTTAAAAGTGCTCATCATTGGAA
AACGTTCTTCGGGGCGAAAACTCTCAAGGATCTTACCGCTGTTGAGATCCAGTTCGATGTAACCCACTCG
TGCACCCAACTGATCTTCAGCATCTTTTACTTTCACCAGCGTTTCTGGGTGAGCAAAAACAGGAAGGCAA
AATGCCGCAAAAAAGGGAATAAGGGCGACACGGAAATGTTGAATACTCATACTCTTCCTTTTTCAATATT
ATTGAAGCATTTATCAGGGTTATTGTCTCATGAGCGGATACATATTTGAATGTATTTAGAAAAATAAACA
AATAGGGGTTCCGCGCACATTTCCCCGAAAAGTGCCACCTGACGTC
Features (pLannotate 1.2.2; 11 found; start..end, strand, type, name):
     15..33      +  promoter       T7 promoter: promoter for bacteriophage T7 RNA polymerase
    220..239     +  protein_bind   lac operator (symmetric): The lac repressor binds to the lac operator to inhibit transcription in E. coli. This inhibition can be relieved by adding lactose or isopropyl-β-D-thiogalactopyranoside (IPTG). The symmetric lac operator was optimized for tight binding of lac repressor. lac repressor encoded by lacI
    245..530     +  enhancer       CMV enhancer: human cytomegalovirus immediate early enhancer; contains an 18-bp deletion relative to the standard CMV enhancer
    532..809     +  promoter       chicken β-actin promoter: No description available
    810..1038    +  intron         hybrid intron: hybrid between chicken β-actin (CBA) and minute virus of mice (MMV) introns (Gray et al., 2011)
   1056..1775    +  CDS            EGFP: the original enhanced GFP (Yang et al., 1996) mammalian codon-optimized
   1782..1916    -  polyA_signal   SV40 poly(A) signal: SV40 polyadenylation signal
   1921..1940    +  protein_bind   lac operator (symmetric): The lac repressor binds to the lac operator to inhibit transcription in E. coli. This inhibition can be relieved by adding lactose or isopropyl-β-D-thiogalactopyranoside (IPTG). The symmetric lac operator was optimized for tight binding of lac repressor. lac repressor encoded by lacI
   2351..2939    -  rep_origin     ori: high-copy-number ColE1/pMB1/pBR322/pUC origin of replication
   3110..3970    -  CDS            AmpR: β-lactamase; bla; confers resistance to ampicillin, carbenicillin, and related antibiotics
   3971..4075    -  promoter       AmpR promoter: bla
