>Addgene plasmid #203767 | TCARZ-CBh-GFP-SV40PA-GF3-R4A22 | addgene full sequence | sequence record 484673 | Addgene Long Read Sequencing Result
CCAATGATCTTAAGTAATACGACTCACTATAGGGAGACGGTCAACCGCGTAGGAGCGGTGACCGGAATTC
GGCGGGAGTAACTATGACTCTCTTAAGGAGTCATAGAGCCAGAACCTCCTCGTGGTCCCGCTGGGCACAG
GGATTAATTTTTCTGTGGCAAATTTGACTGGCTCTAGAAGGTCGACCAGATGTCCGAGGTCGACCAGTTG
TCCGTGTGGAATTGTGAGCGCTCACAATTCCACACGTTACATAACTTACGGTAAATGGCCCGCCTGGCTG
ACCGCCCAACGACCCCCGCCCATTGACGTCAATAGTAACGCCAATAGGGACTTTCCATTGACGTCAATGG
GTGGAGTATTTACGGTAAACTGCCCACTTGGCAGTACATCAAGTGTATCATATGCCAAGTACGCCCCCTA
TTGACGTCAATGACGGTAAATGGCCCGCCTGGCATTGTGCCCAGTACATGACCTTATGGGACTTTCCTAC
TTGGCAGTACATCTACGTATTAGTCATCGCTATTACCATGGTCGAGGTGAGCCCCACGTTCTGCTTCACT
CTCCCCATCTCCCCCCCCCTCCCCACCCCCAATTTTGTATTTATTTATTTTTTAATTATTTTGTGCAGCG
ATGGGGGCGGGGGGGGGGGGGGGGGCGCGCGCCAGGCGGGGCGGGGCGGGGCGAGGGGCGGGGCGGGGCG
AGGCGGAGAGGTGCGGCGGCAGCCAATCAGAGCGGCGCGCTCCGAAAGTTTCCTTTTATGGCGAGGCGGC
GGCGGCGGCGGCCCTATAAAAAGCGAAGCGCGCGGCGGGCGGGAGTCGCTGCGACGCTGCCTTCGCCCCG
TGCCCCGCTCCGCCGCCGCCTCGCGCCGCCCGCCCCGGCTCTGACTGACCGCGTTACTCCCACAGGTGAG
CGGGCGGGACGGCCCTTCTCCTCCGGGCTGTAATTAGCTGAGCAAGAGGTAAGGGTTTAAGGGATGGTTG
GTTGGTGGGGTATTAATGTTTAATTACCTGGAGCACCTGCCTGAAATCACTTTTTTTCAGGTTGGCGTAC
GGCCACCATGGTGAGCAAGGGCGAGGAGCTGTTCACCGGGGTGGTGCCCATCCTGGTCGAGCTGGACGGC
GACGTAAACGGCCACAAGTTCAGCGTGTCCGGCGAGGGCGAGGGCGATGCCACCTACGGCAAGCTGACCC
TGAAGTTCATCTGCACCACCGGCAAGCTGCCCGTGCCCTGGCCCACCCTCGTGACCACCCTGACCTACGG
CGTGCAGTGCTTCAGCCGCTACCCCGACCACATGAAGCAGCACGACTTCTTCAAGTCCGCCATGCCCGAA
GGCTACGTCCAGGAGCGCACCATCTTCTTCAAGGACGACGGCAACTACAAGACCCGCGCCGAGGTGAAGT
TCGAGGGCGACACCCTGGTGAACCGCATCGAGCTGAAGGGCATCGACTTCAAGGAGGACGGCAACATCCT
GGGGCACAAGCTGGAGTACAACTACAACAGCCACAACGTCTATATCATGGCCGACAAGCAGAAGAACGGC
ATCAAGGTGAACTTCAAGATCCGCCACAACATCGAGGACGGCAGCGTGCAGCTCGCCGACCACTACCAGC
AGAACACCCCCATCGGCGACGGCCCCGTGCTGCTGCCCGACAACCACTACCTGAGCACCCAGTCCGCCCT
GAGCAAAGACCCCAACGAGAAGCGCGATCACATGGTCCTGCTGGAGTTCGTGACCGCCGCCGGGATCACT
CTCGGCATGGACGAGCTGTACAAGTAAAAGCTTGATCCAGACATGATAAGATACATTGATGAGTTTGGAC
AAACCACAACTAGAATGCAGTGAAAAAAATGCTTTATTTGTGAAATTTGTGATGCTATTGCTTTATTTGT
AACCATTATAAGCTGCAATAAACAAGTTGTGGAATTGTGAGCGCTCACAATTCCACAGCGGCCGCTGAGG
TAGATAATCTTTGTATAGTGGGGGGGGATCTCATGTACCGGGTTTCTTTTATTTGATTTTCAATAAAACA
GACGGTAGCTAGGTTCGCAAGGCAGCCACAAGCCAAAGATAGGTAGGGTGCTCATAGTGAGTAGGGACAG
TGCCTTTTGATTCACAACGCGTCAATACCATCTGACACGGATACCCTTACCGGACTTGTCATGATCTCCC
AGACTTGTCCAAGGTGGACGGGCCACCTTTACTTAACCCGGAAAAGGAACATATATTAATTATATGTGTT
CGGAAAATAGCAAAAAAAAAAAAAAAAAAAAAAAAGTCTTCATCGGAAAGAACATGTGAGCAAAAGGCCA
GCAAAAGGCCAGGAACCGTAAAAAGGCCGCGTTGCTGGCGTTTTTCCATAGGCTCCGCCCCCCTGACGAG
CATCACAAAAATCGACGCTCAAGTCAGAGGTGGCGAAACCCGACAGGACTATAAAGATACCAGGCGTTTC
CCCCTGGAAGCTCCCTCGTGCGCTCTCCTGTTCCGACCCTGCCGCTTACCGGATACCTGTCCGCCTTTCT
CCCTTCGGGAAGCGTGGCGCTTTCTCATAGCTCACGCTGTAGGTATCTCAGTTCGGTGTAGGTCGTTCGC
TCCAAGCTGGGCTGTGTGCACGAACCCCCCGTTCAGCCCGACCGCTGCGCCTTATCCGGTAACTATCGTC
TTGAGTCCAACCCGGTAAGACACGACTTATCGCCACTGGCAGCAGCCACTGGTAACAGGATTAGCAGAGC
GAGGTATGTAGGCGGTGCTACAGAGTTCTTGAAGTGGTGGCCTAACTACGGCTACACTAGAAGAACAGTA
TTTGGTATCTGCGCTCTGCTGAAGCCAGTTACCTTCGGAAAAAGAGTTGGTAGCTCTTGATCCGGCAAAC
AAACCACCGCTGGTAGCGGTGGTTTTTTTGTTTGCAAGCAGCAGATTACGCGCAGAAAAAAAGGATCTCA
AGAAGATCCTTTGATCTTTTCTACGGGGTCTGACGCTCAGTGGAACGAAAACTCACGTTAAGGGATTTTG
GTCATGAGATTATCAAAAAGGATCTTCACCTAGATCCTTTTAAATTAAAAATGAAGTTTTAAATCAATCT
AAAGTATATATGAGTAAACTTGGTCTGACAGTTACCAATGCTTAATCAGTGAGGCACCTATCTCAGCGAT
CTGTCTATTTCGTTCATCCATAGTTGCCTGACTCCCCGTCGTGTAGATAACTACGATACGGGAGGGCTTA
CCATCTGGCCCCAGTGCTGCAATGATACCGCGAGATCCACGCTCACCGGCTCCAGATTTATCAGCAATAA
ACCAGCCAGCCGGAAGGGCCGAGCGCAGAAGTGGTCCTGCAACTTTATCCGCCTCCATCCAGTCTATTAA
TTGTTGCCGGGAAGCTAGAGTAAGTAGTTCGCCAGTTAATAGTTTGCGCAACGTTGTTGCCATTGCTACA
GGCATCGTGGTGTCACGCTCGTCGTTTGGTATGGCTTCATTCAGCTCCGGTTCCCAACGATCAAGGCGAG
TTACATGATCCCCCATGTTGTGCAAAAAAGCGGTTAGCTCCTTCGGTCCTCCGATCGTTGTCAGAAGTAA
GTTGGCCGCAGTGTTATCACTCATGGTTATGGCAGCACTGCATAATTCTCTTACTGTCATGCCATCCGTA
AGATGCTTTTCTGTGACTGGTGAGTACTCAACCAAGTCATTCTGAGAATAGTGTATGCGGCGACCGAGTT
GCTCTTGCCCGGCGTCAATACGGGATAATACCGCGCCACATAGCAGAACTTTAAAAGTGCTCATCATTGG
AAAACGTTCTTCGGGGCGAAAACTCTCAAGGATCTTACCGCTGTTGAGATCCAGTTCGATGTAACCCACT
CGTGCACCCAACTGATCTTCAGCATCTTTTACTTTCACCAGCGTTTCTGGGTGAGCAAAAACAGGAAGGC
AAAATGCCGCAAAAAAGGGAATAAGGGCGACACGGAAATGTTGAATACTCATACTCTTCCTTTTTCAATA
TTATTGAAGCATTTATCAGGGTTATTGTCTCATGAGCGGATACATATTTGAATGTATTTAGAAAAATAAA
CAAATAGGGGTTCCGCGCACATTTCCCCGAAAAGTGCCACCTGACGTC
Features (pLannotate 1.2.2; 11 found; start..end, strand, type, name):
     15..33      +  promoter       T7 promoter: promoter for bacteriophage T7 RNA polymerase
    220..239     -  protein_bind   lac operator (symmetric): The lac repressor binds to the lac operator to inhibit transcription in E. coli. This inhibition can be relieved by adding lactose or isopropyl-β-D-thiogalactopyranoside (IPTG). The symmetric lac operator was optimized for tight binding of lac repressor. lac repressor encoded by lacI
    245..530     +  enhancer       CMV enhancer: human cytomegalovirus immediate early enhancer; contains an 18-bp deletion relative to the standard CMV enhancer
    532..811     +  promoter       chicken β-actin promoter: No description available
    812..1040    +  intron         hybrid intron: hybrid between chicken β-actin (CBA) and minute virus of mice (MMV) introns (Gray et al., 2011)
   1058..1777    +  CDS            EGFP: the original enhanced GFP (Yang et al., 1996) mammalian codon-optimized
   1784..1918    -  polyA_signal   SV40 poly(A) signal: SV40 polyadenylation signal
   1923..1942    -  protein_bind   lac operator (symmetric): The lac repressor binds to the lac operator to inhibit transcription in E. coli. This inhibition can be relieved by adding lactose or isopropyl-β-D-thiogalactopyranoside (IPTG). The symmetric lac operator was optimized for tight binding of lac repressor. lac repressor encoded by lacI
   2353..2941    -  rep_origin     ori: high-copy-number ColE1/pMB1/pBR322/pUC origin of replication
   3112..3972    -  CDS            AmpR: β-lactamase; bla; confers resistance to ampicillin, carbenicillin, and related antibiotics
   3973..4077    -  promoter       AmpR promoter: bla
