[The description below was written by a language model from this plasmid's Addgene catalogue record and pLannotate feature annotations shown in this document.]
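Description:
TCARZ-CBh-GFP-SV40PA-GF3-R4A22 is a small (about 4.1 kb) in vitro transcription template built on the pUC57min backbone. It is propagated in E. coli at high copy from a ColE1/pUC-type origin and selected with ampicillin through the β-lactamase gene and its native promoter. It is not meant to be delivered to cells itself. Instead, a bacteriophage T7 promoter at the start of the insert drives synthesis of a template RNA for PRINT, a method that, according to the associated publication title, uses eukaryotic retroelement proteins to insert transgenes into human safe-harbor loci.

The transcribed region carries a complete mammalian expression cassette. The CBh promoter is annotated as its three components: a CMV enhancer, the chicken β-actin promoter, and a hybrid chicken β-actin/minute virus of mice intron. It is followed by EGFP and an SV40 polyadenylation signal, which pLannotate places on the opposite strand. Once this cassette is copied into genomic DNA, it should report successful insertion through GFP fluorescence. Two symmetric lac operator sequences flank the cassette, one just upstream of the enhancer and one just after the poly(A) signal, but the record does not explain their role.

Unannotated stretches lie between the T7 promoter and the first operator, and between the second operator and the origin. These presumably hold the modules named "TCARZ" and "GF3-R4A22" in the plasmid name, though the record does not define them. The two sequencing records, a long-read result and a partial NGS result, agree on the feature layout and differ by only two nucleotides in length. The depositor notes that dimers and multimers occur in the stock, which may reduce transformation efficiency and require screening for the monomeric form.
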