Addgene plasmid #203767: TCARZ-CBh-GFP-SV40PA-GF3-R4A22
Purpose: For production of template RNA for use in PRINT, GFP under CBh promoter
Depositing lab: Kathleen Collins. Depositing organization: University of California, Berkeley. Publication: Harnessing eukaryotic retroelement proteins for transgene insertion into human safe-harbor loci. Zhang X, Van Treeck B, Horton CA, McIntyre JJR, Palm SM, Shumate JL, Collins K. Nat Biotechnol. 2024 Feb 20. doi: 10.1038/s41587-024-02137-y. PubMed 38379101.
Backbone
  Vector backbone: pUC57min
  Vector type: IVT template
Growth in bacteria
  Bacterial resistance: Ampicillin, 100 μg/mL
  Growth temperature: 37°C
  Growth strain: DH5alpha
  Copy number: High Copy
Gene/Insert
  Gene/Insert name: PRINT template RNA for GFP
  Species: Synthetic
  Promoter: CBh
  Cloning method: Unknown
Terms and licenses: Academic/Nonprofit Terms; Industry Terms: Not Available to Industry
Depositor comments: Dimers and multimers have been observed to exist in our stock of this plasmid. Multimerization often does not impact plasmid function, but may reduce transformation efficiencies. You may need to screen multiple colonies to isolate the monomeric version of this plasmid. If you still have trouble isolating the monomeric version, you might consider linearizing, gel extracting, re-ligating, and transforming the plasmid.
How to cite: TCARZ-CBh-GFP-SV40PA-GF3-R4A22 was a gift from Kathleen Collins (Addgene plasmid # 203767 ; http://n2t.net/addgene:203767 ; RRID:Addgene_203767)
